Addgene plasmid #158163: p663-UBC-V5-BioID-STOP_IDG-K
Purpose: Gateway destination clone of BioID (as control) tagged with N-terminal V5 for generating protein-proximity networks using proximity-dependent biotinylation proteomics
Depositing lab: Ben Major. Depositing organization: Washington University in Saint Louis.
Backbone
  Vector backbone: pDest663
  Backbone manufacturer: PEL
  Backbone size w/o insert (bp): 9019
  Vector type: Mammalian Expression, Lentiviral ; Gateway Destination
  Selectable markers: Puromycin
Growth in bacteria
  Bacterial resistance: Ampicillin, 100 μg/mL
  Growth temperature: 30°C
  Growth strain: DH10B
  Copy number: Low Copy
Gene/Insert
  Gene/Insert name: V5-BioID (alt name: BioID)
  Species: Unknown
  Promoter: Ubiquitin
  Tag / fusion protein: V5 (N terminal on insert)
  Cloning method: Gateway Cloning
  Sequencing primers: 5′ GCCCGAAGGAATAGAAGAAGAA; 3′ CATAGCGTAAAAGGAGCAACA
Terms and licenses: Academic/Nonprofit Terms; Industry Terms: Not Available to Industry
Depositor comments: These plasmids were generated as part of the Illuminating the Druggable Genome (IDG) program sponsored by the NIH Common Fund. The goal of this program is to identify, gather, and distribute information and resources for proteins that currently are not well-studied yet belong to commonly drug-targeted protein families: protein kinases, non-olfactory G-protein coupled receptors (GPCRs), and ion channels. The IDG program is designed to develop fundamental research tools for understudied proteins, elucidate their function, and disseminate the IDG-related resources and data to the greater scientific community. These lentiviral gateway destination plasmids were generated, as part of the Kinase-Data and Resource Generating Center (DRGC), using the single fragment or multisite gateway cloning technology. They were used for generating proteomics-based protein-interaction and protein-proximity networks that can be accessed through the kinase-DRGC website https://darkkinome.org/. Each plasmid has either an N- or C-terminal fusion protein (Flag/ V5/V5-miniTurbo/V5-TurboID/miniTurbo-V5/TurboID-V5) tagged understudied kinase driven under either a CMV or Ubiquitin (UBC) promoter. All inserts in the pENTR plasmids used to generate the deposited destination plasmids were end-sequenced and insert size validated prior to multi-site gateway cloning. The combined insert size of the single fragment or three fragment destination plasmids were confirmed by restriction digestion (BsrGI, and EcoRV for pDest667; BsrGI, EcoRV, and BstZ17I for pDest663; and BsrGI for pHAGE) and all plasmids were partially sequenced to ensure in-frame ORFs and fusion tags.
How to cite: p663-UBC-V5-BioID-STOP_IDG-K was a gift from Ben Major (Addgene plasmid # 158163 ; http://n2t.net/addgene:158163 ; RRID:Addgene_158163)
