[The description below was written by a language model from this plasmid's Addgene catalogue record and pLannotate feature annotations shown in this document.]
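Description:
p663-UBC-V5-BioID-STOP_IDG-K is a lentiviral mammalian expression plasmid built on the pDest663 Gateway destination backbone by multisite Gateway recombination. It is maintained in E. coli through a ColE1/pUC-type origin and an ampicillin resistance gene. The catalogue lists it as low copy, although the origin is annotated as a high-copy type. An f1 origin, an SV40 origin and remnants of a lac/lacZα cloning region are also present. The viral portion has a third-generation layout: an RSV promoter drives a truncated HIV-1 5' LTR, followed by the Ψ packaging signal with a gag fragment, the RRE for Rev-dependent export of the genomic RNA, and the cPPT/CTS. A truncated 3' LTR and an SV40 polyadenylation signal close the unit.

Between the LTRs, residual attB4, attB5, attB1 and attB2 sites mark the junctions of the recombined modules. The human ubiquitin C promoter sits between attB4 and attB5. It is followed by a segment annotated as an HTLV-1 LTR fragment, whose role the record does not explain, and then an N-terminal V5 epitope tag. The attB1–attB2 interval holds BirA(R118G), the promiscuous E. coli biotin ligase mutant known as BioID; the construct name indicates that a stop codon ends the reading frame there. A WPRE downstream enhances transcript expression, and a separate mouse PGK promoter drives puromycin N-acetyltransferase for selection of transduced cells.

Because V5-BioID is expressed alone rather than fused to a bait, the plasmid serves as the background control for proximity-dependent biotinylation proteomics. It belongs to a collection made to map protein-interaction and protein-proximity networks of understudied kinases under the Illuminating the Druggable Genome program.
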