Features (pLannotate 1.2.2; 33 found; start..end, strand, type, name):
     26..130     +  promoter       AmpR promoter: bla
    131..991     +  CDS            AmpR: β-lactamase; bla; confers resistance to ampicillin, carbenicillin, and related antibiotics
   1162..1750    +  rep_origin     ori: high-copy-number ColE1/pMB1/pBR322/pUC origin of replication
   1933..2025    +  CDS            lacI (fragment): lac repressor; lacI; The lac repressor binds to the lac operator to inhibit transcription in E. coli. This inhibition can be relieved by adding lactose or isopropyl-β-D-thiogalactopyranoside (IPTG).
   2038..2059    +  protein_bind   CAP binding site: CAP binding activates transcription in the presence of cAMP. E. coli catabolite activator protein
   2074..2104    +  promoter       lac promoter: promoter for the E. coli lac operon
   2112..2128    +  protein_bind   lac operator: The lac repressor binds to the lac operator to inhibit transcription in E. coli. This inhibition can be relieved by adding lactose or isopropyl-β-D-thiogalactopyranoside (IPTG). lac repressor encoded by lacI
   2173..2191    +  promoter       T3 promoter: promoter for bacteriophage T3 RNA polymerase
   2219..2445    +  promoter       RSV promoter: Rous sarcoma virus enhancer/promoter
   2446..2626    +  LTR            5' LTR (truncated): truncated 5' long terminal repeat (LTR) from HIV-1
   2673..2798    +  misc_feature   HIV-1 Ψ: packaging signal of human immunodeficiency virus type 1
   2782..3145    +  CDS            HIV-1 gag (fragment): gag protein from human immunodeficiency virus 1; gag
   3291..3524    +  misc_feature   RRE: The Rev response element (RRE) of HIV-1 allows for Rev-dependent mRNA export from the nucleus to the cytoplasm.
   3901..4001    +  CDS            Rev (fragment): human immunodeficiency virus 1 (HIV-1) Rev protein; rev; enhances nuclear export of unspliced and incompletely spliced viral mRNAs
   4020..4136    +  misc_feature   cPPT/CTS: central polypurine tract and central termination sequence of HIV-1
   4170..4190    +  protein_bind   attB4: mutant version of attB; core recombination site for the Gateway® BP reaction BP Clonase™
   4190..5401    +  promoter       UbC promoter: human ubiquitin C promoter
   5405..5423    -  protein_bind   attB5 (fragment): mutant version of attB; core recombination site for the Gateway® BP reaction BP Clonase™
   5429..5697    +  LTR            5' LTR (truncated): truncated 5' long terminal repeat (LTR) from human T-cell leukemia virus (HTLV) type 1
   5707..5747    +  CDS            V5 tag (fragment): epitope tag from simian virus 5
   5746..5770    +  protein_bind   attB1: mutant version of attB; recombination site for the Gateway® BP reaction BP Clonase™
   5779..6741    +  CDS            BirA(R118G): promiscuous R118G mutant of the E. coli biotin protein ligase (Cronan, 2005) also known as BirA* or BioID
   6746..6767    -  protein_bind   attB2 (fragment): mutant version of attB; recombination site for the Gateway® BP reaction BP Clonase™
   6800..7388    +  misc_feature   WPRE: woodchuck hepatitis virus posttranscriptional regulatory element
   7402..7901    +  promoter       PGK promoter: mouse phosphoglycerate kinase 1 promoter
   7922..8521    +  CDS            PuroR: puromycin N-acetyltransferase; pac from Streptomyces alboniger; confers resistance to puromycin
   8589..8726    +  CDS            nef (fragment): NEF_HV1LA - Experimental evidence at protein level: Swiss-Prot protein existence level 1. Extracellular Nef protein targets CD4(+) T-lymphocytes for apoptosis by interacting with CXCR4 surface receptors. From Human immunodeficiency virus type 1 group M subtype B (isolate Lai) (HIV-1).
   8712..8892    +  LTR            5' LTR (truncated): truncated 5' long terminal repeat (LTR) from HIV-1
   8964..9085    +  polyA_signal   SV40 poly(A) signal: SV40 polyadenylation signal
   9104..9239    +  rep_origin     SV40 ori: SV40 origin of replication
   9260..9278    -  promoter       T7 promoter: promoter for bacteriophage T7 RNA polymerase
   9286..9441    +  CDS            lacZα (fragment): LacZα fragment of β-galactosidase; lacZ fragment
   9446..9874    +  rep_origin     f1 ori (sequence partly withheld): f1 bacteriophage origin of replication; arrow indicates direction of (+) strand synthesis
>Addgene plasmid #158163 | p663-UBC-V5-BioID-STOP_IDG-K | addgene full sequence | sequence record 328021 | Addgene NGS Result
AGGTGGCACTTTTCGGGGAAATGTGCGCGGAACCCCTATTTGTTTATTTTTCTAAATACATTCAAATATG
TATCCGCTCATGAGACAATAACCCTGATAAATGCTTCAATAATATTGAAAAAGGAAGAGTATGAGTATTC
AACATTTCCGTGTCGCCCTTATTCCCTTTTTTGCGGCATTTTGCCTTCCTGTTTTTGCTCACCCAGAAAC
GCTGGTGAAAGTAAAAGATGCTGAAGATCAGTTGGGTGCACGAGTGGGTTACATCGAACTGGATCTCAAC
AGCGGTAAGATCCTTGAGAGTTTTCGCCCCGAAGAACGTTTTCCAATGATGAGCACTTTTAAAGTTCTGC
TATGTGGCGCGGTATTATCCCGTATTGACGCCGGGCAAGAGCAACTCGGTCGCCGCATACACTATTCTCA
GAATGACTTGGTTGAGTACTCACCAGTCACAGAAAAGCATCTTACGGATGGCATGACAGTAAGAGAATTA
TGCAGTGCTGCCATAACCATGAGTGATAACACTGCGGCCAACTTACTTCTGACAACGATCGGAGGACCGA
AGGAGCTAACCGCTTTTTTGCACAACATGGGGGATCATGTAACTCGCCTTGATCGTTGGGAACCGGAGCT
GAATGAAGCCATACCAAACGACGAGCGTGACACCACGATGCCTGTAGCAATGGCAACAACGTTGCGCAAA
CTATTAACTGGCGAACTACTTACTCTAGCTTCCCGGCAACAATTAATAGACTGGATGGAGGCGGATAAAG
TTGCAGGACCACTTCTGCGCTCGGCCCTTCCGGCTGGCTGGTTTATTGCTGATAAATCTGGAGCCGGTGA
GCGTGGGTCTCGCGGTATCATTGCAGCACTGGGGCCAGATGGTAAGCCCTCCCGTATCGTAGTTATCTAC
ACGACGGGGAGTCAGGCAACTATGGATGAACGAAATAGACAGATCGCTGAGATAGGTGCCTCACTGATTA
AGCATTGGTAACTGTCAGACCAAGTTTACTCATATATACTTTAGATTGATTTAAAACTTCATTTTTAATT
TAAAAGGATCTAGGTGAAGATCCTTTTTGATAATCTCATGACCAAAATCCCTTAACGTGAGTTTTCGTTC
CACTGAGCGTCAGACCCCGTAGAAAAGATCAAAGGATCTTCTTGAGATCCTTTTTTTCTGCGCGTAATCT
GCTGCTTGCAAACAAAAAAACCACCGCTACCAGCGGTGGTTTGTTTGCCGGATCAAGAGCTACCAACTCT
TTTTCCGAAGGTAACTGGCTTCAGCAGAGCGCAGATACCAAATACTGTTCTTCTAGTGTAGCCGTAGTTA
GGCCACCACTTCAAGAACTCTGTAGCACCGCCTACATACCTCGCTCTGCTAATCCTGTTACCAGTGGCTG
CTGCCAGTGGCGATAAGTCGTGTCTTACCGGGTTGGACTCAAGACGATAGTTACCGGATAAGGCGCAGCG
GTCGGGCTGAACGGGGGGTTCGTGCACACAGCCCAGCTTGGAGCGAACGACCTACACCGAACTGAGATAC
CTACAGCGTGAGCTATGAGAAAGCGCCACGCTTCCCGAAGGGAGAAAGGCGGACAGGTATCCGGTAAGCG
GCAGGGTCGGAACAGGAGAGCGCACGAGGGAGCTTCCAGGGGGAAACGCCTGGTATCTTTATAGTCCTGT
CGGGTTTCGCCACCTCTGACTTGAGCGTCGATTTTTGTGATGCTCGTCAGGGGGGCGGAGCCTATGGAAA
AACGCCAGCAACGCGGCCTTTTTACGGTTCCTGGCCTTTTGCTGGCCTTTTGCTCACATGTTCTTTCCTG
CGTTATCCCCTGATTCTGTGGATAACCGTATTACCGCCTTTGAGTGAGCTGATACCGCTCGCCGCAGCCG
AACGACCGAGCGCAGCGAGTCAGTGAGCGAGGAAGCGGAAGAGCGCCCAATACGCAAACCGCCTCTCCCC
GCGCGTTGGCCGATTCATTAATGCAGCTGGCACGACAGGTTTCCCGACTGGAAAGCGGGCAGTGAGCGCA
ACGCAATTAATGTGAGTTAGCTCACTCATTAGGCACCCCAGGCTTTACACTTTATGCTTCCGGCTCGTAT
GTTGTGTGGAATTGTGAGCGGATAACAATTTCACACAGGAAACAGCTATGACCATGATTACGCCAAGCGC
GCAATTAACCCTCACTAAAGGGAACAAAAGCTGGAGCTGCAAGCTTAATGTAGTCTTATGCAATACTCTT
GTAGTCTTGCAACATGGTAACGATGAGTTAGCAACATGCCTTACAAGGAGAGAAAAAGCACCGTGCATGC
CGATTGGTGGAAGTAAGGTGGTACGATCGTGCCTTATTAGGAAGGCAACAGACGGGTCTGACATGGATTG
GACGAACCACTGAATTGCCGCATTGCAGAGATATTGTATTTAAGTGCCTAGCTCGATACATAAACGGGTC
TCTCTGGTTAGACCAGATCTGAGCCTGGGAGCTCTCTGGCTAACTAGGGAACCCACTGCTTAAGCCTCAA
TAAAGCTTGCCTTGAGTGCTTCAAGTAGTGTGTGCCCGTCTGTTGTGTGACTCTGGTAACTAGAGATCCC
TCAGACCCTTTTAGTCAGTGTGGAAAATCTCTAGCAGTGGCGCCCGAACAGGGACTTGAAAGCGAAAGGG
AAACCAGAGGAGCTCTCTCGACGCAGGACTCGGCTTGCTGAAGCGCGCACGGCAAGAGGCGAGGGGCGGC
GACTGGTGAGTACGCCAAAAATTTTGACTAGCGGAGGCTAGAAGGAGAGAGATGGGTGCGAGAGCGTCAG
TATTAAGCGGGGGAGAATTAGATCGCGATGGGAAAAAATTCGGTTAAGGCCAGGGGGAAAGAAAAAATAT
AAATTAAAACATATAGTATGGGCAAGCAGGGAGCTAGAACGATTCGCAGTTAATCCTGGCCTGTTAGAAA
CATCAGAAGGCTGTAGACAAATACTGGGACAGCTACAACCATCCCTTCAGACAGGATCAGAAGAACTTAG
ATCATTATATAATACAGTAGCAACCCTCTATTGTGTGCATCAAAGGATAGAGATAAAAGACACCAAGGAA
GCTTTAGACAAGATAGAGGAAGAGCAAAACAAAAGTAAGACCACCGCACAGCAAGCGGCCGCTGATCTTC
AGACCTGGAGGAGGAGATATGAGGGACAATTGGAGAAGTGAATTATATAAATATAAAGTAGTAAAAATTG
AACCATTAGGAGTAGCACCCACCAAGGCAAAGAGAAGAGTGGTGCAGAGAGAAAAAAGAGCAGTGGGAAT
AGGAGCTTTGTTCCTTGGGTTCTTGGGAGCAGCAGGAAGCACTATGGGCGCAGCGTCAATGACGCTGACG
GTACAGGCCAGACAATTATTGTCTGGTATAGTGCAGCAGCAGAACAATTTGCTGAGGGCTATTGAGGCGC
AACAGCATCTGTTGCAACTCACAGTCTGGGGCATCAAGCAGCTCCAGGCAAGAATCCTGGCTGTGGAAAG
ATACCTAAAGGATCAACAGCTCCTGGGGATTTGGGGTTGCTCTGGAAAACTCATTTGCACCACTGCTGTG
CCTTGGAATGCTAGTTGGAGTAATAAATCTCTGGAACAGATTTGGAATCACACGACCTGGATGGAGTGGG
ACAGAGAAATTAACAATTACACAAGCTTAATACACTCCTTAATTGAAGAATCGCAAAACCAGCAAGAAAA
GAATGAACAAGAATTATTGGAATTAGATAAATGGGCAAGTTTGTGGAATTGGTTTAACATAACAAATTGG
CTGTGGTATATAAAATTATTCATAATGATAGTAGGAGGCTTGGTAGGTTTAAGAATAGTTTTTGCTGTAC
TTTCTATAGTGAATAGAGTTAGGCAGGGATATTCACCATTATCGTTTCAGACCCACCTCCCAACCCCGAG
GGGACCCGACAGGCCCGAAGGAATAGAAGAAGAAGGTGGAGAGAGAGACAGAGACAGATCCATTCGATTA
GTGAACGGATCTCGACGGTATCGGTTAACTTTTAAAAGAAAAGGGGGGATTGGGGGGTACAGTGCAGGGG
AAAGAATAGTAGACATAATAGCAACAGACATACAAACTAAAGAATTACAAAAACAAATTACAAAATTCAA
AATTTTATCGTCCAGTGTGGTGGAATTCTGCAGATATCACAACTTTGTATAGAAAAGTTGGCCTCCGCGC
CGGGTTTTGGCGCCTCCCGCGGGCGCCCCCCTCCTCACGGCGAGCGCTGCCACGTCAGACGAAGGGCGCA
GCGAGCGTCCTGATCCTTCCGCCCGGACGCTCAGGACAGCGGCCCGCTGCTCATAAGACTCGGCCTTAGA
ACCCCAGTATCAGCAGAAGGACATTTTAGGACGGGACTTGGGTGACTCTAGGGCACTGGTTTTCTTTCCA
GAGAGCGGAACAGGCGAGGAAAAGTAGTCCCTTCTCGGCGATTCTGCGGAGGGATCTCCGTGGGGCGGTG
AACGCCGATGATTATATAAGGACGCGCCGGGTGTGGCACAGCTAGTTCCGTCGCAGCCGGGATTTGGGTC
GCGGTTCTTGTTTGTGGATCGCTGTGATCGTCACTTGGTGAGTAGCGGGCTGCTGGGCTGGCCGGGGCTT
TCGTGGCCGCCGGGCCGCTCGGTGGGACGGAAGCGTGTGGAGAGACCGCCAAGGGCTGTAGTCTGGGTCC
GCGAGCAAGGTTGCCCTGAACTGGGGGTTGGGGGGAGCGCAGCAAAATGGCGGCTGTTCCCGAGTCTTGA
ATGGAAGACGCTTGTGAGGCGGGCTGTGAGGTCGTTGAAACAAGGTGGGGGGCATGGTGGGCGGCAAGAA
CCCAAGGTCTTGAGGCCTTCGCTAATGCGGGAAAGCTCTTATTCGGGTGAGATGGGCTGGGGCACCATCT
GGGGACCCTGACGTGAAGTTTGTCACTGACTGGAGAACTCGGTTTGTCGTCTGTTGCGGGGGCGGCAGTT
ATGGCGGTGCCGTTGGGCAGTGCACCCGTACCTTTGGGAGCGCGCGCCCTCGTCGTGTCGTGACGTCACC
CGTTCTGTTGGCTTATAATGCAGGGTGGGGCCACCTGCCGGTAGGTGTGCGGTAGGCTTTTCTCCGTCGC
AGGACGCAGGGTTCGGGCCTAGGGTAGGCTCTCCTGAATCGACAGGCGCCGGACCTCTGGTGAGGGGAGG
GATAAGTGAGGCGTCAGTTTCTTTGGTCGGTTTTATGTACCTATCTTCTTAAGTAGCTGAAGCTCCGGTT
TTGAACTATGCGCTCGGGGTTGGCGAGTGTGTTTTGTGAAGTTTTTTAGGCACCTTTTGAAATGTAATCA
TTTGGGTCAATATGTAATTTTCAGTGTTAGACTAGTAAATTGTCCGCTAAATTCTGGCCGTTTTTGGCTT
TTTTGTTAGACGGCCAACTTTTGTATACAAAGTGGCGAGGGGCTCGCATCTCTCCTTCACGCGCCCGCCG
CCCTACCTGAGGCCGCCATCCACGCCGGTTGAGTCGCGTTCTGCCGCCTCCCGCCTGTGGTGCCTCCTGA
ACTGCGTCCGCCGTCTAGGTAAGTTTAAAGCTCAGGTCGAGACCGGGCCTTTGTCCGGCGCTCCCTTGGA
GCCTACCTAGACTCAGCCGGCTCTCCACGCTTTGCCTGACCCTGCTTGCTCAACTCTACGTCTTTGTTTC
GTTTTCTGTTCTGCGCCGTTACAGATCGGCACCATGGGTAAGCCTATCCCTAACCCTCTCCTCGGTCTCG
ATTCTACAACTTTGTACAAAAAAGCAGGCTTAGCCACCATGAAGGACAACACCGTGCCCCTGAAGCTGAT
CGCCCTGCTGGCCAACGGCGAGTTCCACTCTGGCGAGCAGCTGGGAGAGACCCTGGGAATGAGCAGAGCC
GCCATCAACAAGCACATCCAGACACTGAGAGACTGGGGAGTGGACGTGTTCACCGTGCCTGGCAAGGGCT
ACAGCCTGCCTGAGCCTATCCAGCTGCTGAACGCCAAGCAGATCCTGGGACAGCTGGATGGCGGAAGCGT
GGCCGTGCTGCCTGTGATCGACTCCACCAATCAGTACCTGCTGGACAGAATCGGAGAGCTGAAGTCCGGC
GACGCCTGCATCGCCGAGTACCAGCAGGCTGGCAGAGGAGGCAGAGGACGGAAGTGGTTCAGCCCATTCG
GAGCCAACCTGTACCTGTCCATGTTCTGGAGACTGGAGCAGGGACCTGCTGCTGCCATCGGACTGAGTCT
GGTGATCGGAATCGTTATGGCCGAGGTGCTGAGAAAGCTGGGAGCCGACAAGGTGAGAGTGAAGTGGCCT
AATGACCTGTACCTCCAGGACCGCAAGCTGGCTGGCATCCTGGTGGAGCTGACAGGCAAGACAGGCGATG
CCGCTCAGATCGTGATCGGAGCCGGAATCAACATGGCCATGAGAAGAGTGGAGGAGAGCGTGGTGAACCA
GGGCTGGATCACCCTGCAGGAGGCTGGCATCAACCTGGACCGGAACACCCTGGCCGCCATGCTGATCAGA
GAGCTGAGAGCCGCTCTGGAGCTGTTCGAGCAGGAGGGACTGGCTCCTTACCTGAGCAGATGGGAGAAGC
TGGACAACTTCATCAACAGACCTGTGAAGCTGATCATCGGCGACAAGGAAATCTTCGGCATCTCCAGAGG
AATCGACAAGCAGGGAGCTCTGCTGCTGGAGCAGGACGGAATCATCAAGCCCTGGATGGGCGGAGAAATC
TCCCTGAGAAGCGCAGAGAAGTAAAACCCAGCTTTCTTGTACAAAGTTGTGATATCCAGCACAGTGGCGG
CCGCTCGACAATCAACCTCTGGATTACAAAATTTGTGAAAGATTGACTGGTATTCTTAACTATGTTGCTC
CTTTTACGCTATGTGGATACGCTGCTTTAATGCCTTTGTATCATGCTATTGCTTCCCGTATGGCTTTCAT
TTTCTCCTCCTTGTATAAATCCTGGTTGCTGTCTCTTTATGAGGAGTTGTGGCCCGTTGTCAGGCAACGT
GGCGTGGTGTGCACTGTGTTTGCTGACGCAACCCCCACTGGTTGGGGCATTGCCACCACCTGTCAGCTCC
TTTCCGGGACTTTCGCTTTCCCCCTCCCTATTGCCACGGCGGAACTCATCGCCGCCTGCCTTGCCCGCTG
CTGGACAGGGGCTCGGCTGTTGGGCACTGACAATTCCGTGGTGTTGTCGGGGAAGCTGACGTCCTTTCCA
TGGCTGCTCGCCTGTGTTGCCACCTGGATTCTGCGCGGGACGTCCTTCTGCTACGTCCCTTCGGCCCTCA
ATCCAGCGGACCTTCCTTCCCGCGGCCTGCTGCCGGCTCTGCGGCCTCTTCCGCGTCTTCGCCTTCGCCC
TCAGACGAGTCGGATCTCCCTTTGGGCCGCCTCCCCGCCTGGAATTCTACCGGGTAGGGGAGGCGCTTTT
CCCAAGGCAGTCTGGAGCATGCGCTTTAGCAGCCCCGCTGGGCACTTGGCGCTACACAAGTGGCCTCTGG
CCTCGCACACATTCCACATCCACCGGTAGGCGCCAACCGGCTCCGTTCTTTGGTGGCCCCTTCGCGCCAC
CTTCTACTCCTCCCCTAGTCAGGAAGTTCCCCCCCGCCCCGCAGCTCGCGTCGTGCAGGACGTGACAAAT
GGAAGTAGCACGTCTCACTAGTCTCGTGCAGATGGACAGCACCGCTGAGCAATGGAAGCGGGTAGGCCTT
TGGGGCAGCGGCCAATAGCAGCTTTGCTCCTTCGCTTTCTGGGCTCAGAGGCTGGGAAGGGGTGGGTCCG
GGGGCGGGCTCAGGGGCGGGCTCAGGGGCGGGGCGGGCGCCCGAAGGTCCTCCGGAGGCCCGGCATTCTG
CACGCTTCAAAAGCGCACGTCTGCCGCGCTGTTCTCCTCTTCCTCATCTCCGGGCCTTTCGACCTGCAGC
CCAAGCTTACCATGACCGAGTACAAGCCCACGGTGCGCCTCGCCACCCGCGACGACGTCCCCAGGGCCGT
ACGCACCCTCGCCGCCGCGTTCGCCGACTACCCCGCCACGCGCCACACCGTCGATCCGGACCGCCACATC
GAGCGGGTCACCGAGCTGCAAGAACTCTTCCTCACGCGCGTCGGGCTCGACATCGGCAAGGTGTGGGTCG
CGGACGACGGCGCCGCGGTGGCGGTCTGGACCACGCCGGAGAGCGTCGAAGCGGGGGCGGTGTTCGCCGA
GATCGGCCCGCGCATGGCCGAGTTGAGCGGTTCCCGGCTGGCCGCGCAGCAACAGATGGAAGGCCTCCTG
GCGCCGCACCGGCCCAAGGAGCCCGCGTGGTTCCTGGCCACCGTCGGCGTCTCGCCCGACCACCAGGGCA
AGGGTCTGGGCAGCGCCGTCGTGCTCCCCGGAGTGGAGGCGGCCGAGCGCGCCGGGGTGCCCGCCTTCCT
GGAGACCTCCGCGCCCCGCAACCTCCCCTTCTACGAGCGGCTCGGCTTCACCGTCACCGCCGACGTCGAG
GTGCCCGAAGGACCGCGCACCTGGTGCATGACCCGCAAGCCCGGTGCCTGACGCCCGCCCCACGACCCGC
AGCGCCCGACCGAAAGGAGCGCACGACCCCATGCATCTCGAGGGCCCGGTACCTTTAAGACCAATGACTT
ACAAGGCAGCTGTAGATCTTAGCCACTTTTTAAAAGAAAAGGGGGGACTGGAAGGGCTAGCTCACTCCCA
ACGAAGACAAGATCTGCTTTTTGCTTGTACTGGGTCTCTCTGGTTAGACCAGATCTGAGCCTGGGAGCTC
TCTGGCTAACTAGGGAACCCACTGCTTAAGCCTCAATAAAGCTTGCCTTGAGTGCTTCAAGTAGTGTGTG
CCCGTCTGTTGTGTGACTCTGGTAACTAGAGATCCCTCAGACCCTTTTAGTCAGTGTGGAAAATCTCTAG
CAGTAGTAGTTCATGTCATCTTATTATTCAGTATTTATAACTTGCAAAGAAATGAATATCAGAGAGTGAG
AGGAACTTGTTTATTGCAGCTTATAATGGTTACAAATAAAGCAATAGCATCACAAATTTCACAAATAAAG
CATTTTTTTCACTGCATTCTAGTTGTGGTTTGTCCAAACTCATCAATGTATCTTATCATGTCTGGCTCTA
GCTATCCCGCCCCTAACTCCGCCCAGTTCCGCCCATTCTCCGCCCCATGGCTGACTAATTTTTTTTATTT
ATGCAGAGGCCGAGGCCGCCTCGGCCTCTGAGCTATTCCAGAAGTAGTGAGGAGGCTTTTTTGGAGGCCT
AGGGACGTACCCAATTCGCCCTATAGTGAGTCGTATTACGCGCGCTCACTGGCCGTCGTTTTACAACGTC
GTGACTGGGAAAACCCTGGCGTTACCCAACTTAATCGCCTTGCAGCACATCCCCCTTTCGCCAGCTGGCG
TAATAGCGAAGAGGCCCGCACCGATCGCCCTTCCCAACAGTTGCGCAGCCTGAATGGCGAATGGG
[124 nt withheld, positions 9446-9569]
C
[91 nt withheld, positions 9571-9661]
A
[49 nt withheld, positions 9663-9711]
CCTTTGACGTTGGAGTCCACGTTCTTT
[37 nt withheld, positions 9739-9775]
ACCCTATCTCGGTCTATTCTTTTGATTTATAAGGGATTTTGCCGATTTCGGCCTATTGGTTAAAAAATGA
GCTGATTTAACAAAAATTTAACGCGAATTTTAACAAAATATTAACGCTTACAATTT
